Addgene plasmid #91267: pHH0103_MPP4-1/1-IS1/3
Purpose: Protein expression and purification of human SH3 domain construct MPP4-1/1-IS1/3
Depositing lab: Sachdev Sidhu. Depositing organization: University of Toronto. Publication: Comprehensive Analysis of the Human SH3 Domain Family Reveals a Wide Variety of Non-canonical Specificities. Teyra J, Huang H, Jain S, Guan X, Dong A, Liu Y, Tempel W, Min J, Tong Y, Kim PM, Bader GD, Sidhu SS. Structure. 2017 Oct 3;25(10):1598-1610.e3. doi: 10.1016/j.str.2017.07.017. Epub 2017 Sep 7. PubMed 28890361.
Backbone
  Vector backbone: pHH0103
  Vector type: Bacterial Expression
Growth in bacteria
  Bacterial resistance: Ampicillin, 100 μg/mL
  Growth temperature: 37°C
  Growth strain: DH5alpha
  Copy number: Low Copy
Gene/Insert
  Gene/Insert name: MPP4-1/1-IS1/3
  Species: H. sapiens (human)
  Insert size (bp): 222
  Entrez Gene: MPP4 (a.k.a. ALS2CR5, DLG6)
  Cloning method: Restriction Enzyme; 5′ cloning site Sfi1 (unknown if destroyed); 3′ cloning site Not1 (unknown if destroyed)
Terms and licenses: Academic/Nonprofit Terms; Industry Terms: Not Available to Industry
How to cite: pHH0103_MPP4-1/1-IS1/3 was a gift from Sachdev Sidhu (Addgene plasmid # 91267 ; http://n2t.net/addgene:91267 ; RRID:Addgene_91267)
