[The description below was written by a language model from this plasmid's Addgene catalogue record and pLannotate feature annotations shown in this document.]
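Description:
pHH0103_MPP4-1/1-IS1/3 is a bacterial expression plasmid of about 6.9 kb for producing and purifying a single human SH3 domain, taken from MPP4 (also known as DLG6 or ALS2CR5). It is one of a set of SH3 domain constructs built to survey binding specificity across the human SH3 family. The 222 bp insert was cloned between SfiI and NotI sites of the pHH0103 backbone. The automated annotation labels this region as a fragment matching rat Mpp4, which most likely reflects the closest database hit for a conserved domain, since the catalogue entry lists the insert as human.

Expression is driven by the strong hybrid tac promoter with a downstream lac operator. The plasmid carries its own lacI gene under the up-mutated lacIq promoter, so transcription is tightly repressed until it is induced with IPTG. The annotated coding features run in order from a 6xHis tag to Schistosoma japonicum glutathione S-transferase and then the MPP4 SH3 domain. This arrangement should yield an N-terminally His- and GST-tagged fusion suited to nickel or glutathione affinity purification. A bacteriophage fd terminator follows the insert.

Downstream of the terminator lie fragments of M13 gene III, which suggest the backbone descends from a phage-display phagemid, though they appear to sit outside the expressed fusion. An f1 origin, also a phagemid feature, interrupts a fragmented rop gene, and short tetracycline-resistance remnants and a bom site point to pBR322 ancestry. Replication in E. coli relies on a ColE1/pMB1-type origin, recorded as low copy, and selection is by ampicillin through the β-lactamase gene.
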