Features (pLannotate 1.2.2; 21 found; start..end, strand, type, name):
     34..111     +  promoter       lacIq promoter: lacI (mutant); In the lacIq allele, a single base change in the promoter boosts expression of the lacI gene about 10-fold.
    112..1194    +  CDS            lacI: lac repressor; lacI; The lac repressor binds to the lac operator to inhibit transcription in E. coli. This inhibition can be relieved by adding lactose or isopropyl-β-D-thiogalactopyranoside (IPTG).
   1207..1228    +  protein_bind   CAP binding site: CAP binding activates transcription in the presence of cAMP. E. coli catabolite activator protein
   1247..1264    +  promoter       tet promoter (fragment): E. coli promoter for tetracycline efflux protein gene
   1437..1465    +  promoter       tac promoter: strong E. coli promoter; hybrid between the trp and lac UV5 promoters
   1473..1489    +  protein_bind   lac operator: The lac repressor binds to the lac operator to inhibit transcription in E. coli. This inhibition can be relieved by adding lactose or isopropyl-β-D-thiogalactopyranoside (IPTG). lac repressor encoded by lacI
   1574..1591    +  CDS            6xHis: 6xHis affinity tag
   1607..2260    +  CDS            GST26_SCHJA: Experimental evidence at protein level: Swiss-Prot protein existence level 1. GST isoenzymes appear to play a central role in the parasite detoxification system. Other functions are also suspected including a role in increasing the solubility of haematin in the parasite gut. From Schistosoma japonicum (Blood fluke).
   2327..2542    +  CDS            Mpp4 (fragment): MPP4_RAT - Also known as Dlg6. Experimental evidence at protein level: Swiss-Prot protein existence level 1. May play a role in retinal photoreceptors development. From Rattus norvegicus (Rat).
   2558..2605    +  terminator     fd terminator (sequence withheld): central terminator from bacteriophage fd (Otsuka and Kunisawa, 1982)
   2610..2822    +  CDS            M13 gene III (fragment) (sequence partly withheld): pIII; III; minor coat protein
   2837..3307    +  CDS            M13 gene III (fragment) (sequence partly withheld): pIII; III; minor coat protein
   3329..3399    +  CDS            TcR (fragment): tetracycline efflux protein; tet; confers resistance to tetracycline
   3641..4021    -  CDS            YPB1_ECOLX: Protein predicted: Swiss-Prot protein existence level 4. From Escherichia coli.
   4038..4189    +  CDS            rop (fragment): Rop protein, which maintains plasmids at low copy number; rop
   4225..4653    -  rep_origin     f1 ori (sequence partly withheld): f1 bacteriophage origin of replication; arrow indicates direction of (+) strand synthesis
   4662..4701    +  CDS            rop (fragment): Rop protein, which maintains plasmids at low copy number; rop
   4803..4943    +  misc_feature   bom: basis of mobility region from pBR322
   5129..5716    -  rep_origin     ori: high-copy-number ColE1/pMB1/pBR322/pUC origin of replication
   5887..6747    -  CDS            AmpR: β-lactamase; bla; confers resistance to ampicillin, carbenicillin, and related antibiotics
   6748..6852    -  promoter       AmpR promoter: bla
>Addgene plasmid #91267 | pHH0103_MPP4-1/1-IS1/3 | addgene full sequence | sequence record 191060 | Addgene NGS Result
TATCACGAGGCCCTTTCGTCTTCAAGAATTCCCGACACCATCGAATGGTGCAAAACCTTTCGCGGTATGG
CATGATAGCGCCCGGAAGAGAGTCAATTCAGGGTGGTGAATGTGAAACCAGTAACGTTATACGATGTCGC
AGAGTATGCCGGTGTCTCTTATCAGACCGTTTCCCGCGTGGTGAACCAGGCCAGCCACGTTTCTGCGAAA
ACGCGGGAAAAAGTGGAAGCGGCGATGGCGGAGCTGAATTACATTCCCAACCGCGTGGCACAACAACTGG
CGGGCAAACAGTCGTTGCTGATTGGCGTTGCCACCTCCAGTCTGGCCCTGCACGCGCCGTCGCAAATTGT
CGCGGCGATTAAATCTCGCGCCGATCAACTGGGTGCCAGCGTGGTGGTGTCGATGGTAGAACGAAGCGGC
GTCGAAGCCTGTAAAGCGGCGGTGCACAATCTTCTCGCGCAACGCGTCAGTGGGCTGATCATTAACTATC
CGCTGGATGACCAGGATGCCATTGCTGTGGAAGCTGCCTGCACTAATGTTCCGGCGTTATTTCTTGATGT
CTCTGACCAGACACCCATCAACAGTATTATTTTCTCCCATGAAGACGGTACGCGACTGGGCGTGGAGCAT
CTGGTCGCATTGGGTCACCAGCAAATCGCGCTGTTAGCGGGCCCATTAAGTTCTGTCTCGGCGCGTCTGC
GTCTGGCTGGCTGGCATAAATATCTCACTCGCAATCAAATTCAGCCGATAGCGGAACGGGAAGGCGACTG
GAGTGCCATGTCCGGTTTTCAACAAACCATGCAAATGCTGAATGAGGGCATCGTTCCCACTGCGATGCTG
GTTGCCAACGATCAGATGGCGCTGGGCGCAATGCGCGCCATTACCGAGTCCGGGCTGCGCGTTGGTGCGG
ATATCTCGGTAGTGGGATACGACGATACCGAAGACAGCTCATGTTATATCCCGCCGTTAACCACCATCAA
ACAGGATTTTCGCCTGCTGGGGCAAACCAGCGTGGACCGCTTGCTGCAACTCTCTCAGGGCCAGGCGGTG
AAGGGCAATCAGCTGTTGCCCGTCTCACTGGTGAAAAGAAAAACCACCCTGGCGCCCAATACGCAAACCG
CCTCTCCCCGCGCGTTGGCCGATTCATTAATGCAGCTGGCACGACAGGTTTCCCGACTGGAAAGCGGGCA
GTGAGCGCAACGCAATTAATGTAAGTTAGCTCACTCATTAGGCACAATTCTCATGTTTGACAGCTTATCA
TCGACTGCACGGTGCACCAATGCTTCTGGCGTCAGGCAGCCATCGGAAGCTGTGGTATGGCTGTGCAGGT
CGTAAATCACTGCATAATTCGTGTCGCTCAAGGCGCACTCCCGTTCTGGATAATGTTTTTTGCGCCGACA
TCATAACGGTTCTGGCAAATATTCTGAAATGAGCTGTTGACAATTAATCATCGGCTCGTATAATGTGTGG
AATTGTGAGCGGATAACAATTTCACACAGGAAACAGCCAGTCCGTTTAGGTGTTTTCACGAGCACTTCAC
CAACAAGGACCATAGATTATGAAAATCGAAGAACACCATCACCATCACCATTCCAGCGGTAAGCTTATGT
CCCCTATACTAGGTTATTGGAAAATTAAGGGCCTTGTGCAACCCACTCGACTTCTTTTGGAATATCTTGA
AGAAAAATATGAAGAGCATTTGTATGAGCGCGATGAAGGTGATAAATGGCGAAACAAAAAGTTTGAATTG
GGTTTGGAGTTTCCCAATCTTCCTTATTATATTGATGGTGATGTTAAATTAACACAGTCTATGGCCATCA
TACGTTATATAGCTGACAAGCACAACATGTTGGGTGGTTGTCCAAAAGAGCGTGCAGAGATTTCAATGCT
TGAAGGAGCGGTTTTGGATATTAGATACGGTGTTTCGAGAATTGCATATAGTAAAGACTTTGAAACTCTC
AAAGTTGATTTTCTTAGCAAGCTACCTGAAATGCTGAAAATGTTCGAAGATCGTTTATGTCATAAAACAT
ATTTAAATGGTGATCATGTAACCCATCCTGACTTCATGTTGTATGACGCTCTTGATGTTGTTTTATACAT
GGACCCAATGTGCCTGGATGCGTTCCCAAAATTAGTTTGTTTTAAAAAACGTATTGAAGCTATCCCACAA
ATTGATAAGTACTTGAAATCCAGCAAGTATATAGCATGGCCTTTGCAGGGCTGGCAAGCCACGTTTGGTG
GTGGCGACCATCCTCCAAAATCGGATCTGGAAGTTCTGTTCCAGGGGCCCCTGTCCAGCGGTCTGGTTCC
GCGTGGTTCCGGTACCGCGGCCCAGCCGGCCGTTTACGTTCGTGCTATGACCGAATATTGGCCGCAAGAA
GACCCGGACATCCCGTGTATGGACGCTGGCCTGCCGTTTCAAAAAGGTGATATTCTGCAGATCGTGGATC
AAAACGACGCACTGTGGTGGCAGGCGCGTAAAATTAGCGACCCGGCAACCTGCGCAGGTCTGGTTCCGTC
TAATCATCTGCTGAAACGCAAAGCGGCCGCATA
[142 nt withheld, positions 2554-2695]
C
[98 nt withheld, positions 2697-2794]
AGTTTGTACTGGTGACGAAACTCAGTGTCTAGCTAGAGTGGC
[149 nt withheld, positions 2837-2985]
T
[41 nt withheld, positions 2987-3027]
T
[62 nt withheld, positions 3029-3090]
A
[35 nt withheld, positions 3092-3126]
CCTCCCTCAATCGGTTGAATGTCGCCCTTTTGTCTTTGGCGCTGGTAAACCATATGAA
[86 nt withheld, positions 3185-3270]
T
[54 nt withheld, positions 3272-3325]
CTAGCGCCGCCCTATACCTTGTCTGCCTCCCCGCGTTGCGTCGCGGTGCATGGAGCCGGGCCACCTCGAC
CTGAATGGAAGCCGGCGGCACCTCGCTAACGGATTCACCACTCCAAGAATTGGAGCCAATCAATTCTTGC
GGAGAACTGTGAATGCGCAAACCAACCCTTGGCAGAACATATCCATCGCGTCCGCCATCTCCAGCAGCCG
CACGCGGCGCATCTCGGGCAGCGTTGGGTCCTGGCCACGGGTGCGCATGATCGTGCTCCTGTCGTTGAGG
ACCCGGCTAGGCTGGCGGGGTTGCCTTACTGGTTAGCAGAATGAATCACCGATACGCGAGCGAACGTGAA
GCGACTGCTGCTGCAAAACGTCTGCGACCTGAGCAACAACATGAATGGTCTTCGGTTTCCGTGTTTCGTA
AAGTCTGGAAACGCGGAAGTCAGCGCCCTGCACCATTATGTTCCGGATCTGCATCGCAGGATGCTGCTGG
CTACCCTGTGGAACACCTACATCTGTATTAACGAAGCGCTGGCATTGACCCTGAGTGATTTTTCTCTGGT
CCCGCCGCATCCATACCGCCAGTTGTTTACCCTCACAACGTTCCAGTAACCGGGCATGTTCATCATCAGT
AACCCGTATCGTGAGCATCCTCTCTCGTTTCATCGGTATCATTACCCCCATGAACAGAAATCCCCCTTAC
ACGGAGGCATCAGTGACCAAACAGGAAAAAACCGCCCTTAACATGGCCCGCTTTATCAGAAGCCAGACAT
TAACGCTTCTGGAGAAACTCAACGAGCTGGACGCGGATGAACAGGCAGACATCTGTGAATCGCTTCACGA
CCACGCTGATGAGCTTTACCGCAGGATCCGCGAAATTGTAAGCGTTAATATTTTGTTAAAATTCGCGTTA
AATTTTTGTTAAATCAGCTCATTTTTTAACCAATAGGCCGAAATCGGCAAAATCCCTTATAAATCAAAAG
AATAGACCGAGATAGGGT
[37 nt withheld, positions 4324-4360]
AAAGAACGTGGACTCCAACGTCAAAGG
[49 nt withheld, positions 4388-4436]
T
[91 nt withheld, positions 4438-4528]
G
[124 nt withheld, positions 4530-4653]
CGCGGATCCTGCCTCGCGCGTTTCGGTGATGACGGTGAAAACCTCTGACACATGCAGCTCCCGGAGACGG
TCACAGCTTGTCTGTAAGCGGATGCCGGGAGCAGACAAGCCCGTCAGGGCGCGTCAGCGGGTGTTGGCGG
GTGTCGGGGCGCAGCCATGACCCAGTCACGTAGCGATAGCGGAGTGTATACTGGCTTAACTATGCGGCAT
CAGAGCAGATTGTACTGAGAGTGCACCATATGCGGTGTGAAATACCGCACAGATGCGTAAGGAGAAAATA
CCGCATCAGGCGCTCTTCCGCTTCCTCGCTCACTGACTCGCTGCGCTCGGTCGTTCGGCTGCGGCGAGCG
GTATCAGCTCACTCAAAGGCGGTAATACGGTTATCCACAGAATCAGGGGATAACGCAGGAAAGAACATGT
GAGCAAAAGGCCAGCAAAAGGCCAGGAACCGTAAAAAGGCCGCGTTGCTGGCGTTTTTCCATAGGCTCCG
CCCCCCTGACGAGCATCACAAAAATCGACGCTCAAGTCAGAGGTGGCGAAACCCGACAGGACTATAAAGA
TACCAGGGTTTCCCCCTGGAAGCTCCCTCGTGCGCTCTCCTGTTCCGACCCTGCCGCTTACCGGATACCT
GTCCGCCTTTCTCCCTTCGGGAAGCGTGGCGCTTTCTCATAGCTCACGCTGTAGGTATCTCAGTTCGGTG
TAGGTCGTTCGCTCCAAGCTGGGCTGTGTGCACGAACCCCCCGTTCAGCCCGACCGCTGCGCCTTATCCG
GTAACTATCGTCTTGAGTCCAACCCGGTAAGACACGACTTATCGCCACTGGCAGCAGCCACTGGTAACAG
GATTAGCAGAGCGAGGTATGTAGGCGGTGCTACAGAGTTCTTGAAGTGGTGGCCTAACTACGGCTACACT
AGAAGGACAGTATTTGGTATCTGCGCTCTGCTGAAGCCAGTTACCTTCGGAAAAAGAGTTGGTAGCTCTT
GATCCGGCAAACAAACCACCGCTGGTAGCGGTGGTTTTTTTGTTTGCAAGCAGCAGATTACGCGCAGAAA
AAAAGGATCTCAAGAAGATCCTTTGATCTTTTCTACGGGGTCTGACGCTCAGTGGAACGAAAACTCACGT
TAAGGGATTTTGGTCATGAGATTATCAAAAAGGATCTTCACCTAGATCCTTTTAAATTAAAAATGAAGTT
TTAAATCAATCTAAAGTATATATGAGTAAACTTGGTCTGACAGTTACCAATGCTTAATCAGTGAGGCACC
TATCTCAGCGATCTGTCTATTTCGTTCATCCATAGTTGCCTGACTCCCCGTCGTGTAGATAACTACGATA
CGGGAGGGCTTACCATCTGGCCCCAGTGCTGCAATGATACCGCGAGACCCACGCTCACCGGCTCCAGATT
TATCAGCAATAAACCAGCCAGCCGGAAGGGCCGAGCGCAGAAGTGGTCCTGCAACTTTATCCGCCTCCAT
CCAGTCTATTAATTGTTGCCGGGAAGCTAGAGTAAGTAGTTCGCCAGTTAATAGTTTGCGCAACGTTGTT
GCCATTGCTGCAGGCATCGTGGTGTCACGCTCGTCGTTTGGTATGGCTTCATTCAGCTCCGGTTCCCAAC
GATCAAGGCGAGTTACATGATCCCCCATGTTGTGCAAAAAAGCGGTTAGCTCCTTCGGTCCTCCGATCGT
TGTCAGAAGTAAGTTGGCCGCAGTGTTATCACTCATGGTTATGGCAGCACTGCATAATTCTCTTACTGTC
ATGCCATCCGTAAGATGCTTTTCTGTGACTGGTGAGTACTCAACCAAGTCATTCTGAGAATAGTGTATGC
GGCGACCGAGTTGCTCTTGCCCGGCGTCAACACGGGATAATACCGCGCCACATAGCAGAACTTTAAAAGT
GCTCATCATTGGAAAACGTTCTTCGGGGCGAAAACTCTCAAGGATCTTACCGCTGTTGAGATCCAGTTCG
ATGTAACCCACTCGTGCACCCAACTGATCTTCAGCATCTTTTACTTTCACCAGCGTTTCTGGGTGAGCAA
AAACAGGAAGGCAAAATGCCGCAAAAAAGGGAATAAGGGCGACACGGAAATGTTGAATACTCATACTCTT
CCTTTTTCAATATTATTGAAGCATTTATCAGGGTTATTGTCTCATGAGCGGATACATATTTGAATGTATT
TAGAAAAATAAACAAATAGGGGTTCCGCGCACATTTCCCCGAAAAGTGCCACCTGACGTCTAAGAAACCA
TTATTATCATGACATTAACCTATAAAAATAGGCG
