>Addgene plasmid #91267 | pHH0103_MPP4-1/1-IS1/3 | depositor partial sequence | sequence record 175755 | insert sequence
GGCCCAGCCGGCCGTTTACGTTCGTGCTATGACCGAATATTGGCCGCAAGAAGACCCGGACATCCCGTGT
ATGGACGCTGGCCTGCCGTTTCAAAAAGGTGATATTCTGCAGATCGTGGATCAAAACGACGCACTGTGGT
GGCAGGCGCGTAAAATTAGCGACCCGGCAACCTGCGCAGGTCTGGTTCCGTCTAATCATCTGCTGAAACG
CAAAGCGGCCGC
